>Addgene plasmid #107143 | pXPR_016 | addgene full sequence | sequence record 205293 | Addgene NGS Result
CGCTCGCCGCAGCCGAACGACCGAGCGCAGCGAGTCAGTGAGCGAGGAAGCGGAAGAGCGCCCAATACGC
AAACCGCCTCTCCCCGCGCGTTGGCCGATTCATTAATGCAGCTGGCACGACAGGTTTCCCGACTGGAAAG
CGGGCAGTGAGCGCAACGCAATTAATGTGAGTTAGCTCACTCATTAGGCACCCCAGGCTTTACACTTTAT
GCTTCCGGCTCGTATGTTGTGTGGAATTGTGAGCGGATAACAATTTCACACAGGAAACAGCTATGACCAT
GATTACGCCAAGCGCGCAATTAACCCTCACTAAAGGGAACAAAAGCTGGAGCTGCAAGCTTAATGTAGTC
TTATGCAATACTCTTGTAGTCTTGCAACATGGTAACGATGAGTTAGCAACATGCCTTACAAGGAGAGAAA
AAGCACCGTGCATGCCGATTGGTGGAAGTAAGGTGGTACGATCGTGCCTTATTAGGAAGGCAACAGACGG
GTCTGACATGGATTGGACGAACCACTGAATTGCCGCATTGCAGAGATATTGTATTTAAGTGCCTAGCTCG
ATACATAAACGGGTCTCTCTGGTTAGACCAGATCTGAGCCTGGGAGCTCTCTGGCTAACTAGGGAACCCA
CTGCTTAAGCCTCAATAAAGCTTGCCTTGAGTGCTTCAAGTAGTGTGTGCCCGTCTGTTGTGTGACTCTG
GTAACTAGAGATCCCTCAGACCCTTTTAGTCAGTGTGGAAAATCTCTAGCAGTGGCGCCCGAACAGGGAC
TTGAAAGCGAAAGGGAAACCAGAGGAGCTCTCTCGACGCAGGACTCGGCTTGCTGAAGCGCGCACGGCAA
GAGGCGAGGGGCGGCGACTGGTGAGTACGCCAAAAATTTTGACTAGCGGAGGCTAGAAGGAGAGAGATGG
GTGCGAGAGCGTCAGTATTAAGCGGGGGAGAATTAGATCGCGATGGGAAAAAATTCGGTTAAGGCCAGGG
GGAAAGAAAAAATATAAATTAAAACATATAGTATGGGCAAGCAGGGAGCTAGAACGATTCGCAGTTAATC
CTGGCCTGTTAGAAACATCAGAAGGCTGTAGACAAATACTGGGACAGCTACAACCATCCCTTCAGACAGG
ATCAGAAGAACTTAGATCATTATATAATACAGTAGCAACCCTCTATTGTGTGCATCAAAGGATAGAGATA
AAAGACACCAAGGAAGCTTTAGACAAGATAGAGGAAGAGCAAAACAAAAGTAAGACCACCGCACAGCAAG
CGGCCGCTGATCTTCAGACCTGGAGGAGGAGATATGAGGGACAATTGGAGAAGTGAATTATATAAATATA
AAGTAGTAAAAATTGAACCATTAGGAGTAGCACCCACCAAGGCAAAGAGAAGAGTGGTGCAGAGAGAAAA
AAGAGCAGTGGGAATAGGAGCTTTGTTCCTTGGGTTCTTGGGAGCAGCAGGAAGCACTATGGGCGCAGCG
TCAATGACGCTGACGGTACAGGCCAGACAATTATTGTCTGGTATAGTGCAGCAGCAGAACAATTTGCTGA
GGGCTATTGAGGCGCAACAGCATCTGTTGCAACTCACAGTCTGGGGCATCAAGCAGCTCCAGGCAAGAAT
CCTGGCTGTGGAAAGATACCTAAAGGATCAACAGCTCCTGGGGATTTGGGGTTGCTCTGGAAAACTCATT
TGCACCACTGCTGTGCCTTGGAATGCTAGTTGGAGTAATAAATCTCTGGAACAGATTTGGAATCACACGA
CCTGGATGGAGTGGGACAGAGAAATTAACAATTACACAAGCTTAATACACTCCTTAATTGAAGAATCGCA
AAACCAGCAAGAAAAGAATGAACAAGAATTATTGGAATTAGATAAATGGGCAAGTTTGTGGAATTGGTTT
AACATAACAAATTGGCTGTGGTATATAAAATTATTCATAATGATAGTAGGAGGCTTGGTAGGTTTAAGAA
TAGTTTTTGCTGTACTTTCTATAGTGAATAGAGTTAGGCAGGGATATTCACCATTATCGTTTCAGACCCA
CCTCCCAACCCCGAGGGGACCCAGAGAGGGCCTATTTCCCATGATTCCTTCATATTTGCATATACGATAC
AAGGCTGTTAGAGAGATAATTAGAATTAATTTGACTGTAAACACAAAGATATTAGTACAAAATACGTGAC
GTAGAAAGTAATAATTTCTTGGGTAGTTTGCAGTTTTAAAATTATGTTTTAAAATGGACTATCATATGCT
TACCGTAACTTGAAAGTATTTCGATTTCTTGGCTTTATATATCTTGTGGAAAGGACGAAACACCGGAGAC
GGACGTCTCTGTTTTAGAGCTAGAAATAGCAAGTTAAAATAAGGCTAGTCCGTTATCAACTTGAAAAAGT
GGCACCGAGTCGGTGCTTTTTTACTAGTGGCGTAACTAGATCTTGAGACAAATGGCAGTATTCATCCACA
ATTTTAAAAGAAAAGGGGGGATTGGGGGGTACAGTGCAGGGGAAAGAATAGTAGACATAATAGCAACAGA
CATACAAACTAAAGAATTACAAAAACAAATTACAAAAATTCAAAATTTTCGGGTTTATTACAGGGACAGC
AGAGATCCACTTTGGCGCCGGCTCGAGGGGGCCCGGGTGCAAAGATGGATAAAGTTTTAAACAGAGAGGA
ATCTTTGCAGCTAATGGACCTTCTAGGTCTTGAAAGGAGTGGGAATTGGCTCCGGTGCCCGTCAGTGGGC
AGAGCGCACATCGCCCACAGTCCCCGAGAAGTTGGGGGGAGGGGTCGGCAATTGATCCGGTGCCTAGAGA
AGGTGGCGCGGGGTAAACTGGGAAAGTGATGTCGTGTACTGGCTCCGCCTTTTTCCCGAGGGTGGGGGAG
AACCGTATATAAGTGCAGTAGTCGCCGTGAACGTTCTTTTTCGCAACGGGTTTGCCGCCAGAACACAGGT
AAGTGCCGTGTGTGGTTCCCGCGGGCCTGGCCTCTTTACGGGTTATGGCCCTTGCGTGCCTTGAATTACT
TCCACCTGGCTGCAGTACGTGATTCTTGATCCCGAGCTTCGGGTTGGAAGTGGGTGGGAGAGTTCGAGGC
CTTGCGCTTAAGGAGCCCCTTCGCCTCGTGCTTGAGTTGAGGCCTGGCCTGGGCGCTGGGGCCGCCGCGT
GCGAATCTGGTGGCACCTTCGCGCCTGTCTCGCTGCTTTCGATAAGTCTCTAGCCATTTAAAATTTTTGA
TGACCTGCTGCGACGCTTTTTTTCTGGCAAGATAGTCTTGTAAATGCGGGCCAAGATCTGCACACTGGTA
TTTCGGTTTTTGGGGCCGCGGGCGGCGACGGGGCCCGTGCGTCCCAGCGCACATGTTCGGCGAGGCGGGG
CCTGCGAGCGCGGCCACCGAGAATCGGACGGGGGTAGTCTCAAGCTGGCCGGCCTGCTCTGGTGCCTGGC
CTCGCGCCGCCGTGTATCGCCCCGCCCTGGGCGGCAAGGCTGGCCCGGTCGGCACCAGTTGCGTGAGCGG
AAAGATGGCCGCTTCCCGGCCCTGCTGCAGGGAGCTCAAAATGGAGGACGCGGCGCTCGGGAGAGCGGGC
GGGTGAGTCACCCACACAAAGGAAAAGGGCCTTTCCGTCCTCAGCCGTCGCTTCATGTGACTCCACGGAG
TACCGGGCGCCGTCCAGGCACCTCGATTAGTTCTCGAGCTTTTGGAGTACGTCGTCTTTAGGTTGGGGGG
AGGGGTTTTATGCGATGGAGTTTCCCCACACTGAGTGGGTGGAGACTGAAGTTAGGCCAGCTTGGCACTT
GATGTAATTCTCCTTGGAATTTGCCCTTTTTGAGTTTGGATCTTGGTTCATTCTCAAGCCTCAGACAGTG
GTTCAAAGTTTTTTTCTTCCATTTCAGGTGTCGTGACGTACGACCATGAAAAAGCCTGAACTCACCGCGA
CGTCTGTCGAGAAGTTTCTGATCGAAAAGTTCGACAGCGTGTCCGACCTGATGCAGCTCTCGGAGGGCGA
AGAATCTCGTGCTTTCAGCTTCGATGTAGGAGGGCGTGGATATGTCCTGCGGGTAAATAGCTGCGCCGAT
GGTTTCTACAAAGATCGTTATGTTCATCGGCACTTTGCATCGGCCGCGCTCCCGATTCCGGAAGTGCTTG
ACATTGGGGAATTCAGCGAGAGCCTGACCTATTGCATCTCCCGCCGTGCACAGGGTGTCACGTTGCAAGA
CCTGCCTGAAACCGAACTGCCCGCTGTTCTGCAGCCGGTCGCGGAGGCCATGGATGCGATCGCTGCGGCC
GATCTTAGCCAGACGAGCGGGTTCGGCCCATTCGGACCGCAAGGAATCGGTCAATACACTACGTGGCGTG
ATTTCATATGCGCGATTGCTGATCCCCATGTGTATCACTGGCAAACTGTGATGGACGACACCGTCAGTGC
GTCCGTCGCGCAGGCTCTCGATGAGCTGATGCTTTGGGCCGAGGACTGCCCCGAAGTCCGGCACCTCGTG
CACGCGGATTTCGGCTCCAACAATGTCCTGACGGACAATGGCCGCATAACAGCGGTCATTGACTGGAGCG
AGGCGATGTTCGGGGATTCCCAATACGAGGTCGCCAACATCTTCTTCTGGAGGCCGTGGTTGGCTTGTAT
GGAGCAGCAGACGCGCTACTTCGAGCGGAGGCATCCGGAGCTTGCAGGATCGCCGCGGCTCCGGGCGTAT
ATGCTCCGCATTGGTCTTGACCAACTCTATCAGAGCTTGGTTGACGGCAATTTCGATGATGCAGCTTGGG
CGCAGGGTCGATGCGACGCAATCGTCCGATCCGGAGCCGGGACTGTCGGGCGTACACAAATCGCCCGCAG
AAGCGCGGCCGTCTGGACCGATGGCTGTGTAGAAGTACTCGCCGATAGTGGAAACCGACGCCCCAGCACT
CGTCCGAGGGCAAAGGAATAGTCGACGCGTTAAGTCGACAATCAACCTCTGGATTACAAAATTTGTGAAA
GATTGACTGGTATTCTTAACTATGTTGCTCCTTTTACGCTATGTGGATACGCTGCTTTAATGCCTTTGTA
TCATGCTATTGCTTCCCGTATGGCTTTCATTTTCTCCTCCTTGTATAAATCCTGGTTGCTGTCTCTTTAT
GAGGAGTTGTGGCCCGTTGTCAGGCAACGTGGCGTGGTGTGCACTGTGTTTGCTGACGCAACCCCCACTG
GTTGGGGCATTGCCACCACCTGTCAGCTCCTTTCCGGGACTTTCGCTTTCCCCCTCCCTATTGCCACGGC
GGAACTCATCGCCGCCTGCCTTGCCCGCTGCTGGACAGGGGCTCGGCTGTTGGGCACTGACAATTCCGTG
GTGTTGTCGGGGAAATCATCGTCCTTTCCTTGGCTGCTCGCCTGTGTTGCCACCTGGATTCTGCGCGGGA
CGTCCTTCTGCTACGTCCCTTCGGCCCTCAATCCAGCGGACCTTCCTTCCCGCGGCCTGCTGCCGGCTCT
GCGGCCTCTTCCGCGTCTTCGCCTTCGCCCTCAGACGAGTCGGATCTCCCTTTGGGCCGCCTCCCCGCGT
CGACTTTAAGACCAATGACTTACAAGGCAGCTGTAGATCTTAGCCACTTTTTAAAAGAAAAGGGGGGACT
GGAAGGGCTAATTCACTCCCAACGAAGACAAGATCTGCTTTTTGCTTGTACTGGGTCTCTCTGGTTAGAC
CAGATCTGAGCCTGGGAGCTCTCTGGCTAACTAGGGAACCCACTGCTTAAGCCTCAATAAAGCTTGCCTT
GAGTGCTTCAAGTAGTGTGTGCCCGTCTGTTGTGTGACTCTGGTAACTAGAGATCCCTCAGACCCTTTTA
GTCAGTGTGGAAAATCTCTAGCAGTACGTATAGTAGTTCATGTCATCTTATTATTCAGTATTTATAACTT
GCAAAGAAATGAATATCAGAGAGTGAGAGGAACTTGTTTATTGCAGCTTATAATGGTTACAAATAAAGCA
ATAGCATCACAAATTTCACAAATAAAGCATTTTTTTCACTGCATTCTAGTTGTGGTTTGTCCAAACTCAT
CAATGTATCTTATCATGTCTGGCTCTAGCTATCCCGCCCCTAACTCCGCCCATCCCGCCCCTAACTCCGC
CCAGTTCCGCCCATTCTCCGCCCCATGGCTGACTAATTTTTTTTATTTATGCAGAGGCCGAGGCCGCCTC
GGCCTCTGAGCTATTCCAGAAGTAGTGAGGAGGCTTTTTTGGAGGCCTAGGGACGTACCCAATTCGCCCT
ATAGTGAGTCGTATTACGCGCGCTCACTGGCCGTCGTTTTACAACGTCGTGACTGGGAAAACCCTGGCGT
TACCCAACTTAATCGCCTTGCAGCACATCCCCCTTTCGCCAGCTGGCGTAATAGCGAAGAGGCCCGCACC
GATCGCCCTTCCCAACAGTTGCGCAGCCTGAATGGCGAATGGG
[124 nt withheld, positions 6414-6537]
C
[91 nt withheld, positions 6539-6629]
A
[49 nt withheld, positions 6631-6679]
CCTTTGACGTTGGAGTCCACGTTCTTT
[37 nt withheld, positions 6707-6743]
ACCCTATCTCGGTCTATTCTTTTGATTTATAAGGGATTTTGCCGATTTCGGCCTATTGGTTAAAAAATGA
GCTGATTTAACAAAAATTTAACGCGAATTTTAACAAAATATTAACGCTTACAATTTAGGTGGCACTTTTC
GGGGAAATGTGCGCGGAACCCCTATTTGTTTATTTTTCTAAATACATTCAAATATGTATCCGCTCATGAG
ACAATAACCCTGATAAATGCTTCAATAATATTGAAAAAGGAAGAGTATGAGTATTCAACATTTCCGTGTC
GCCCTTATTCCCTTTTTTGCGGCATTTTGCCTTCCTGTTTTTGCTCACCCAGAAACGCTGGTGAAAGTAA
AAGATGCTGAAGATCAGTTGGGTGCACGAGTGGGTTACATCGAACTGGATCTCAACAGCGGTAAGATCCT
TGAGAGTTTTCGCCCCGAAGAACGTTTTCCAATGATGAGCACTTTTAAAGTTCTGCTATGTGGCGCGGTA
TTATCCCGTATTGACGCCGGGCAAGAGCAACTCGGTCGCCGCATACACTATTCTCAGAATGACTTGGTTG
AGTACTCACCAGTCACAGAAAAGCATCTTACGGATGGCATGACAGTAAGAGAATTATGCAGTGCTGCCAT
AACCATGAGTGATAACACTGCGGCCAACTTACTTCTGACAACGATCGGAGGACCGAAGGAGCTAACCGCT
TTTTTGCACAACATGGGGGATCATGTAACTCGCCTTGATCGTTGGGAACCGGAGCTGAATGAAGCCATAC
CAAACGACGAGCGTGACACCACGATGCCTGTAGCAATGGCAACAACGTTGCGCAAACTATTAACTGGCGA
ACTACTTACTCTAGCTTCCCGGCAACAATTAATAGACTGGATGGAGGCGGATAAAGTTGCAGGACCACTT
CTGCGCTCGGCCCTTCCGGCTGGCTGGTTTATTGCTGATAAATCTGGAGCCGGTGAGCGTGGGTCTCGCG
GTATCATTGCAGCACTGGGGCCAGATGGTAAGCCCTCCCGTATCGTAGTTATCTACACGACGGGGAGTCA
GGCAACTATGGATGAACGAAATAGACAGATCGCTGAGATAGGTGCCTCACTGATTAAGCATTGGTAACTG
TCAGACCAAGTTTACTCATATATACTTTAGATTGATTTAAAACTTCATTTTTAATTTAAAAGGATCTAGG
TGAAGATCCTTTTTGATAATCTCATGACCAAAATCCCTTAACGTGAGTTTTCGTTCCACTGAGCGTCAGA
CCCCGTAGAAAAGATCAAAGGATCTTCTTGAGATCCTTTTTTTCTGCGCGTAATCTGCTGCTTGCAAACA
AAAAAACCACCGCTACCAGCGGTGGTTTGTTTGCCGGATCAAGAGCTACCAACTCTTTTTCCGAAGGTAA
CTGGCTTCAGCAGAGCGCAGATACCAAATACTGTTCTTCTAGTGTAGCCGTAGTTAGGCCACCACTTCAA
GAACTCTGTAGCACCGCCTACATACCTCGCTCTGCTAATCCTGTTACCAGTGGCTGCTGCCAGTGGCGAT
AAGTCGTGTCTTACCGGGTTGGACTCAAGACGATAGTTACCGGATAAGGCGCAGCGGTCGGGCTGAACGG
GGGGTTCGTGCACACAGCCCAGCTTGGAGCGAACGACCTACACCGAACTGAGATACCTACAGCGTGAGCT
ATGAGAAAGCGCCACGCTTCCCGAAGGGAGAAAGGCGGACAGGTATCCGGTAAGCGGCAGGGTCGGAACA
GGAGAGCGCACGAGGGAGCTTCCAGGGGGAAACGCCTGGTATCTTTATAGTCCTGTCGGGTTTCGCCACC
TCTGACTTGAGCGTCGATTTTTGTGATGCTCGTCAGGGGGGCGGAGCCTATGGAAAAACGCCAGCAACGC
GGCCTTTTTACGGTTCCTGGCCTTTTGCTGGCCTTTTGCTCACATGTTCTTTCCTGCGTTATCCCCTGAT
TCTGTGGATAACCGTATTACCGCCTTTGAGTGAGCTGATAC
Features (pLannotate 1.2.2; 30 found; start..end, strand, type, name):
      1..56      +  rep_origin     RSF ori (fragment): Plasmids containing the RSF 1030 origin of replication can be propagated in E. coli cells that contain additional plasmids with compatible origins.
     58..150     +  CDS            lacI (fragment): lac repressor; lacI; The lac repressor binds to the lac operator to inhibit transcription in E. coli. This inhibition can be relieved by adding lactose or isopropyl-β-D-thiogalactopyranoside (IPTG).
    163..184     +  protein_bind   CAP binding site: CAP binding activates transcription in the presence of cAMP. E. coli catabolite activator protein
    199..229     +  promoter       lac promoter: promoter for the E. coli lac operon
    237..253     +  protein_bind   lac operator: The lac repressor binds to the lac operator to inhibit transcription in E. coli. This inhibition can be relieved by adding lactose or isopropyl-β-D-thiogalactopyranoside (IPTG). lac repressor encoded by lacI
    298..316     +  promoter       T3 promoter: promoter for bacteriophage T3 RNA polymerase
    344..570     +  promoter       RSV promoter: Rous sarcoma virus enhancer/promoter
    571..751     +  LTR            5' LTR (truncated): truncated 5' long terminal repeat (LTR) from HIV-1
    798..923     +  misc_feature   HIV-1 Ψ: packaging signal of human immunodeficiency virus type 1
    907..1270    +  CDS            HIV-1 gag (fragment): gag protein from human immunodeficiency virus 1; gag
   1416..1649    +  misc_feature   RRE: The Rev response element (RRE) of HIV-1 allows for Rev-dependent mRNA export from the nucleus to the cytoplasm.
   2026..2052    +  CDS            Rev (fragment): human immunodeficiency virus 1 (HIV-1) Rev protein; rev; enhances nuclear export of unspliced and incompletely spliced viral mRNAs
   2056..2296    +  promoter       U6 promoter: RNA polymerase III promoter for human U6 snRNA
   2321..2396    +  misc_RNA       gRNA scaffold: guide RNA scaffold for the Streptococcus pyogenes CRISPR/Cas9 system
   2452..2569    +  misc_feature   cPPT/CTS: central polypurine tract and central termination sequence of HIV-1
   2635..2701    +  CDS            small t antigen (fragment): SV40 (simian virus 40) small t antigen
   2727..2938    +  promoter       EF-1α core promoter: core promoter for human elongation factor EF-1α
   2939..3877    +  intron         EF-1α intron A: intron upstream of the start codon of human EF-1α
   3896..4921    +  CDS            HygR: aminoglycoside phosphotransferase from E. coli; aph(4)-Ia; confers resistance to hygromycin
   4940..5528    +  misc_feature   WPRE: woodchuck hepatitis virus posttranscriptional regulatory element
   5579..5598    +  misc_feature   cPPT/CTS (fragment): central polypurine tract and central termination sequence of HIV-1
   5600..5833    +  LTR            3' LTR (ΔU3): self-inactivating 3' long terminal repeat (LTR) from HIV-1
   5911..6032    +  polyA_signal   SV40 poly(A) signal: SV40 polyadenylation signal
   6072..6207    +  rep_origin     SV40 ori: SV40 origin of replication
   6228..6246    -  promoter       T7 promoter: promoter for bacteriophage T7 RNA polymerase
   6254..6409    +  CDS            lacZα (fragment): LacZα fragment of β-galactosidase; lacZ fragment
   6414..6842    +  rep_origin     f1 ori (sequence partly withheld): f1 bacteriophage origin of replication; arrow indicates direction of (+) strand synthesis
   6895..6999    +  promoter       AmpR promoter: bla
   7000..7860    +  CDS            AmpR: β-lactamase; bla; confers resistance to ampicillin, carbenicillin, and related antibiotics
   8031..8619    +  rep_origin     ori: high-copy-number ColE1/pMB1/pBR322/pUC origin of replication
