[The description below was written by a language model from this plasmid's Addgene catalogue record and pLannotate feature annotations shown in this document.]
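Description:
pXPR_016 is an empty third-generation lentiviral CRISPR backbone (about 8.7 kb) designed to deliver a user-defined Streptococcus pyogenes single guide RNA together with a hygromycin selection marker. In bacteria it is maintained as a high-copy plasmid through a ColE1/pUC-type origin and selected with ampicillin via the β-lactamase gene. An f1 origin, T3 and T7 promoters, and residual lac-region fragments (lacI, lac promoter/operator, lacZα) are also annotated and appear to be cloning-vector remnants rather than functional parts of the payload.

The viral portion begins with an RSV enhancer/promoter fused to a truncated HIV-1 5' LTR, which makes genomic RNA production in packaging cells independent of Tat. It is followed by the Ψ packaging signal with a partial gag sequence and the Rev response element for nuclear export of the unspliced genome. Within the transfer cassette, a human U6 RNA polymerase III promoter sits upstream of the S. pyogenes gRNA scaffold, with a short gap between them where the record implies a targeting sequence is cloned; no insert is present in the deposited form, and the cloning sites are not stated. A cPPT/CTS element follows. The EF-1α core promoter with its intron A then drives the hygromycin resistance gene, and a WPRE enhances transcript expression. The ΔU3 3' LTR makes the integrated provirus self-inactivating. An SV40 polyadenylation signal and SV40 origin lie outside the LTRs.

The vector carries no Cas9, so it is used to express guides stably in cells that supply the nuclease separately, with hygromycin selecting transduced mammalian cells.
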