Addgene plasmid #107143: pXPR_016
Purpose: (Empty Backbone) Expresses S. pyogenes CRISPR chimeric RNA element with customizable sgRNA from U6 promoter and Hygro resistance from EF-1a promoter. 3rd generation lentiviral backbone.
Depositing lab: David Root. Depositing organization: Broad Institute.
Backbone
  Vector backbone: pXPR_016
  Vector type: Lentiviral, CRISPR
  Selectable markers: Hygromycin
Growth in bacteria
  Bacterial resistance: Ampicillin, 100 μg/mL
  Growth temperature: 37°C
  Growth strain: NEB Stable
  Copy number: High Copy
Gene/Insert
  Gene/Insert name: None
Terms and licenses: Academic/Nonprofit Terms; Industry Terms: Not Available to Industry
How to cite: pXPR_016 was a gift from David Root (Addgene plasmid # 107143 ; http://n2t.net/addgene:107143 ; RRID:Addgene_107143)
